>Addgene plasmid #161974 | PX458-mcherry | addgene full sequence | sequence record 326719 | Addgene NGS Result
GAGGGCCTATTTCCCATGATTCCTTCATATTTGCATATACGATACAAGGCTGTTAGAGAGATAATTGGAA
TTAATTTGACTGTAAACACAAAGATATTAGTACAAAATACGTGACGTAGAAAGTAATAATTTCTTGGGTA
GTTTGCAGTTTTAAAATTATGTTTTAAAATGGACTATCATATGCTTACCGTAACTTGAAAGTATTTCGAT
TTCTTGGCTTTATATATCTTGTGGAAAGGACGAAACACCGGGTCTTCGAGAAGACCTGTTTTAGAGCTAG
AAATAGCAAGTTAAAATAAGGCTAGTCCGTTATCAACTTGAAAAAGTGGCACCGAGTCGGTGCTTTTTTG
TTTTAGAGCTAGAAATAGCAAGTTAAAATAAGGCTAGTCCGTTTTTAGCGCGTGCGCCAATTCTGCAGAC
AAATGGCTCTAGAGGTACCCGTTACATAACTTACGGTAAATGGCCCGCCTGGCTGACCGCCCAACGACCC
CCGCCCATTGACGTCAATAGTAACGCCAATAGGGACTTTCCATTGACGTCAATGGGTGGAGTATTTACGG
TAAACTGCCCACTTGGCAGTACATCAAGTGTATCATATGCCAAGTACGCCCCCTATTGACGTCAATGACG
GTAAATGGCCCGCCTGGCATTGTGCCCAGTACATGACCTTATGGGACTTTCCTACTTGGCAGTACATCTA
CGTATTAGTCATCGCTATTACCATGGTCGAGGTGAGCCCCACGTTCTGCTTCACTCTCCCCATCTCCCCC
CCCTCCCCACCCCCAATTTTGTATTTATTTATTTTTTAATTATTTTGTGCAGCGATGGGGGCGGGGGGGG
GGGGGGGGSGSGCSCSRGGSGGGGSGGGGSGGGGSGRGGGGSGGGGSGGGGSGRGGSGGRGRGGKGSGGS
GGCAGCCAATCAGAGCGGCGCGCTCCGAAAGTTTCCTTTTATGGCGAGGCGGCGGCGGCGGCGGCCCTAT
AAAAAGCGAAGCGCGCGGCGGGCGGGAGTCGCTGCGCGCTGCCTTCGCCCCGTGCCCCGCTCCGCCGCCG
CCTCGCGCCGCCCGCCCCGGCTCTGACTGACCGCGTTACTCCCACAGGTGAGCGGGCGGGACGGCCCTTC
TCCTCCGGGCTGTAATTAGCTGAGCAAGAGGTAAGGGTTTAAGGGATGGTTGGTTGGTGGGGTATTAATG
TTTAATTACCTGGAGCACCTGCCTGAAATCACTTTTTTTCAGGTTGGACCGGTGCCACCATGGACTATAA
GGACCACGACGGAGACTACAAGGATCATGATATTGATTACAAAGACGATGACGATAAGATGGCCCCAAAG
AAGAAGCGGAAGGTCGGTATCCACGGAGTCCCAGCAGCCGACAAGAAGTACAGCATCGGCCTGGACATCG
GCACCAACTCTGTGGGCTGGGCCGTGATCACCGACGAGTACAAGGTGCCCAGCAAGAAATTCAAGGTGCT
GGGCAACACCGACCGGCACAGCATCAAGAAGAACCTGATCGGAGCCCTGCTGTTCGACAGCGGCGAAACA
GCCGAGGCCACCCGGCTGAAGAGAACCGCCAGAAGAAGATACACCAGACGGAAGAACCGGATCTGCTATC
TGCAAGAGATCTTCAGCAACGAGATGGCCAAGGTGGACGACAGCTTCTTCCACAGACTGGAAGAGTCCTT
CCTGGTGGAAGAGGATAAGAAGCACGAGCGGCACCCCATCTTCGGCAACATCGTGGACGAGGTGGCCTAC
CACGAGAAGTACCCCACCATCTACCACCTGAGAAAGAAACTGGTGGACAGCACCGACAAGGCCGACCTGC
GGCTGATCTATCTGGCCCTGGCCCACATGATCAAGTTCCGGGGCCACTTCCTGATCGAGGGCGACCTGAA
CCCCGACAACAGCGACGTGGACAAGCTGTTCATCCAGCTGGTGCAGACCTACAACCAGCTGTTCGAGGAA
AACCCCATCAACGCCAGCGGCGTGGACGCCAAGGCCATCCTGTCTGCCAGACTGAGCAAGAGCAGACGGC
TGGAAAATCTGATCGCCCAGCTGCCCGGCGAGAAGAAGAATGGCCTGTTCGGAAACCTGATTGCCCTGAG
CCTGGGCCTGACCCCCAACTTCAAGAGCAACTTCGACCTGGCCGAGGATGCCAAACTGCAGCTGAGCAAG
GACACCTACGACGACGACCTGGACAACCTGCTGGCCCAGATCGGCGACCAGTACGCCGACCTGTTTCTGG
CCGCCAAGAACCTGTCCGACGCCATCCTGCTGAGCGACATCCTGAGAGTGAACACCGAGATCACCAAGGC
CCCCCTGAGCGCCTCTATGATCAAGAGATACGACGAGCACCACCAGGACCTGACCCTGCTGAAAGCTCTC
GTGCGGCAGCAGCTGCCTGAGAAGTACAAAGAGATTTTCTTCGACCAGAGCAAGAACGGCTACGCCGGCT
ACATTGACGGCGGAGCCAGCCAGGAAGAGTTCTACAAGTTCATCAAGCCCATCCTGGAAAAGATGGACGG
CACCGAGGAACTGCTCGTGAAGCTGAACAGAGAGGACCTGCTGCGGAAGCAGCGGACCTTCGACAACGGC
AGCATCCCCCACCAGATCCACCTGGGAGAGCTGCACGCCATTCTGCGGCGGCAGGAAGATTTTTACCCAT
TCCTGAAGGACAACCGGGAAAAGATCGAGAAGATCCTGACCTTCCGCATCCCCTACTACGTGGGCCCTCT
GGCCAGGGGAAACAGCAGATTCGCCTGGATGACCAGAAAGAGCGAGGAAACCATCACCCCCTGGAACTTC
GAGGAAGTGGTGGACAAGGGCGCTTCCGCCCAGAGCTTCATCGAGCGGATGACCAACTTCGATAAGAACC
TGCCCAACGAGAAGGTGCTGCCCAAGCACAGCCTGCTGTACGAGTACTTCACCGTGTATAACGAGCTGAC
CAAAGTGAAATACGTGACCGAGGGAATGAGAAAGCCCGCCTTCCTGAGCGGCGAGCAGAAAAAGGCCATC
GTGGACCTGCTGTTCAAGACCAACCGGAAAGTGACCGTGAAGCAGCTGAAAGAGGACTACTTCAAGAAAA
TCGAGTGCTTCGACTCCGTGGAAATCTCCGGCGTGGAAGATCGGTTCAACGCCTCCCTGGGCACATACCA
CGATCTGCTGAAAATTATCAAGGACAAGGACTTCCTGGACAATGAGGAAAACGAGGACATTCTGGAAGAT
ATCGTGCTGACCCTGACACTGTTTGAGGACAGAGAGATGATCGAGGAACGGCTGAAAACCTATGCCCACC
TGTTCGACGACAAAGTGATGAAGCAGCTGAAGCGGCGGAGATACACCGGCTGGGGCAGGCTGAGCCGGAA
GCTGATCAACGGCATCCGGGACAAGCAGTCCGGCAAGACAATCCTGGATTTCCTGAAGTCCGACGGCTTC
GCCAACAGAAACTTCATGCAGCTGATCCACGACGACAGCCTGACCTTTAAAGAGGACATCCAGAAAGCCC
AGGTGTCCGGCCAGGGCGATAGCCTGCACGAGCACATTGCCAATCTGGCCGGCAGCCCCGCCATTAAGAA
GGGCATCCTGCAGACAGTGAAGGTGGTGGACGAGCTCGTGAAAGTGATGGGCCGGCACAAGCCCGAGAAC
ATCGTGATCGAAATGGCCAGAGAGAACCAGACCACCCAGAAGGGACAGAAGAACAGCCGCGAGAGAATGA
AGCGGATCGAAGAGGGCATCAAAGAGCTGGGCAGCCAGATCCTGAAAGAACACCCCGTGGAAAACACCCA
GCTGCAGAACGAGAAGCTGTACCTGTACTACCTGCAGAATGGGCGGGATATGTACGTGGACCAGGAACTG
GACATCAACCGGCTGTCCGACTACGATGTGGACCATATCGTGCCTCAGAGCTTTCTGAAGGACGACTCCA
TCGACAACAAGGTGCTGACCAGAAGCGACAAGAACCGGGGCAAGAGCGACAACGTGCCCTCCGAAGAGGT
CGTGAAGAAGATGAAGAACTACTGGCGGCAGCTGCTGAACGCCAAGCTGATTACCCAGAGAAAGTTCGAC
AATCTGACCAAGGCCGAGAGAGGCGGCCTGAGCGAACTGGATAAGGCCGGCTTCATCAAGAGACAGCTGG
TGGAAACCCGGCAGATCACAAAGCACGTGGCACAGATCCTGGACTCCCGGATGAACACTAAGTACGACGA
GAATGACAAGCTGATCCGGGAAGTGAAAGTGATCACCCTGAAGTCCAAGCTGGTGTCCGATTTCCGGAAG
GATTTCCAGTTTTACAAAGTGCGCGAGATCAACAACTACCACCACGCCCACGACGCCTACCTGAACGCCG
TCGTGGGAACCGCCCTGATCAAAAAGTACCCTAAGCTGGAAAGCGAGTTCGTGTACGGCGACTACAAGGT
GTACGACGTGCGGAAGATGATCGCCAAGAGCGAGCAGGAAATCGGCAAGGCTACCGCCAAGTACTTCTTC
TACAGCAACATCATGAACTTTTTCAAGACCGAGATTACCCTGGCCAACGGCGAGATCCGGAAGCGGCCTC
TGATCGAGACAAACGGCGAAACCGGGGAGATCGTGTGGGATAAGGGCCGGGATTTTGCCACCGTGCGGAA
AGTGCTGAGCATGCCCCAAGTGAATATCGTGAAAAAGACCGAGGTGCAGACAGGCGGCTTCAGCAAAGAG
TCTATCCTGCCCAAGAGGAACAGCGATAAGCTGATCGCCAGAAAGAAGGACTGGGACCCTAAGAAGTACG
GCGGCTTCGACAGCCCCACCGTGGCCTATTCTGTGCTGGTGGTGGCCAAAGTGGAAAAGGGCAAGTCCAA
GAAACTGAAGAGTGTGAAAGAGCTGCTGGGGATCACCATCATGGAAAGAAGCAGCTTCGAGAAGAATCCC
ATCGACTTTCTGGAAGCCAAGGGCTACAAAGAAGTGAAAAAGGACCTGATCATCAAGCTGCCTAAGTACT
CCCTGTTCGAGCTGGAAAACGGCCGGAAGAGAATGCTGGCCTCTGCCGGCGAACTGCAGAAGGGAAACGA
ACTGGCCCTGCCCTCCAAATATGTGAACTTCCTGTACCTGGCCAGCCACTATGAGAAGCTGAAGGGCTCC
CCCGAGGATAATGAGCAGAAACAGCTGTTTGTGGAACAGCACAAGCACTACCTGGACGAGATCATCGAGC
AGATCAGCGAGTTCTCCAAGAGAGTGATCCTGGCCGACGCTAATCTGGACAAAGTGCTGTCCGCCTACAA
CAAGCACCGGGATAAGCCCATCAGAGAGCAGGCCGAGAATATCATCCACCTGTTTACCCTGACCAATCTG
GGAGCCCCTGCCGCCTTCAAGTACTTTGACACCACCATCGACCGGAAGAGGTACACCAGCACCAAAGAGG
TGCTGGACGCCACCCTGATCCACCAGAGCATCACCGGCCTGTACGAGACACGGATCGACCTGTCTCAGCT
GGGAGGCGACAAAAGGCCGGCGGCCACGAAAAAGGCCGGCCAGGCAAAAAAGAAAAAGGGCAGTGGAGAG
GGCAGAGGAAGTCTGCTAACATGCGGTGACGTCGAGGAGAATCCTGGCCCAGAATTCGTGAGCAAGGGCG
AGGAGGATAACATGGCCATCATCAAGGAGTTCATGCGCTTCAAGGTGCACATGGAGGGCTCCGTGAACGG
CCACGAGTTCGAGATCGAGGGCGAGGGCGAGGGCCGCCCCTACGAGGGCACCCAGACCGCCAAGCTGAAG
GTGACCAAGGGTGGCCCCCTGCCCTTCGCCTGGGACATCCTGTCCCCTCAGTTCATGTACGGCTCCAAGG
CCTACGTGAAGCACCCCGCCGACATCCCCGACTACTTGAAGCTGTCCTTCCCCGAGGGCTTCAAGTGGGA
GCGCGTGATGAACTTCGAGGACGGCGGCGTGGTGACCGTGACCCAGGACTCCTCCCTGCAGGACGGCGAG
TTCATCTACAAGGTGAAGCTGCGCGGCACCAACTTCCCCTCCGACGGCCCCGTAATGCAGAAGAAAACCA
TGGGCTGGGAGGCCTCCTCCGAGCGGATGTACCCCGAGGACGGCGCCCTGAAGGGCGAGATCAAGCAGAG
GCTGAAGCTGAAGGACGGCGGCCACTACGACGCTGAGGTCAAGACCACCTACAAGGCCAAGAAGCCCGTG
CAGCTGCCCGGCGCCTACAACGTCAACATCAAGTTGGACATCACCTCCCACAACGAGGACTACACCATCG
TGGAACAGTACGAACGCGCCGAGGGCCGCCACTCCACCGGCGGCATGGACGAGCTGTACAAGGAATTCTA
ACTAGAGCTCGCTGATCAGCCTCGACTGTGCCTTCTAGTTGCCAGCCATCTGTTGTTTGCCCCTCCCCCG
TGCCTTCCTTGACCCTGGAAGGTGCCACTCCCACTGTCCTTTCCTAATAAAATGAGGAAATTGCATCGCA
TTGTCTGAGTAGGTGTCATTCTATTCTGGGGGGTGGGGTGGGGCAGGACAGCAAGGGGGAGGATTGGGAA
GAGAATAGCAGGCATGCTGGGGAGCGGCCGCAGGAACCCCTAGTGATGGAGTTGGCCACTCCCTCTCTGC
GCGCTCGCTCGCTCACTGAGGCCGGGCGACCAAAGGTCGCCCGACGCCCGGGCTTTGCCCGGGCGGCCTC
AGTGAGCGAGCGAGCGCGCAGCTGCCTGCAGGGGCGCCTGATGCGGTATTTTCTCCTTACGCATCTGTGC
GGTATTTCACACCGCATA
[95 nt withheld, positions 6739-6833]
T
[46 nt withheld, positions 6835-6880]
C
[141 nt withheld, positions 6882-7022]
CCTTTGACGTTGGAGTCCACGTTCTTT
[37 nt withheld, positions 7050-7086]
ACTCTATCTCGGGCTATTCTTTTGATTTATAAGGGATTTTGCCGATTTCGGTCTATTGGTTAAAAAATGA
GCTGATTTAACAAAAATTTAACGCGAATTTTAACAAAATATTAACGTTTACAATTTTATGGTGCACTCTC
AGTACAATCTGCTCTGATGCCGCATAGTTAAGCCAGCCCCGACACCCGCCAACACCCGCTGACGCGCCCT
GACGGGCTTGTCTGCTCCCGGCATCCGCTTACAGACAAGCTGTGACCGTCTCCGGGAGCTGCATGTGTCA
GAGGTTTTCACCGTCATCACCGAAACGCGCGAGACGAAAGGGCCTCGTGATACGCCTATTTTTATAGGTT
AATGTCATGATAATAATGGTTTCTTAGACGTCAGGTGGCACTTTTCGGGGAAATGTGCGCGGAACCCCTA
TTTGTTTATTTTTCTAAATACATTCAAATATGTATCCGCTCATGAGACAATAACCCTGATAAATGCTTCA
ATAATATTGAAAAAGGAAGAGTATGAGTATTCAACATTTCCGTGTCGCCCTTATTCCCTTTTTTGCGGCA
TTTTGCCTTCCTGTTTTTGCTCACCCAGAAACGCTGGTGAAAGTAAAAGATGCTGAAGATCAGTTGGGTG
CACGAGTGGGTTACATCGAACTGGATCTCAACAGCGGTAAGATCCTTGAGAGTTTTCGCCCCGAAGAACG
TTTTCCAATGATGAGCACTTTTAAAGTTCTGCTATGTGGCGCGGTATTATCCCGTATTGACGCCGGGCAA
GAGCAACTCGGTCGCCGCATACACTATTCTCAGAATGACTTGGTTGAGTACTCACCAGTCACAGAAAAGC
ATCTTACGGATGGCATGACAGTAAGAGAATTATGCAGTGCTGCCATAACCATGAGTGATAACACTGCGGC
CAACTTACTTCTGACAACGATCGGAGGACCGAAGGAGCTAACCGCTTTTTTGCACAACATGGGGGATCAT
GTAACTCGCCTTGATCGTTGGGAACCGGAGCTGAATGAAGCCATACCAAACGACGAGCGTGACACCACGA
TGCCTGTAGCAATGGCAACAACGTTGCGCAAACTATTAACTGGCGAACTACTTACTCTAGCTTCCCGGCA
ACAATTAATAGACTGGATGGAGGCGGATAAAGTTGCAGGACCACTTCTGCGCTCGGCCCTTCCGGCTGGC
TGGTTTATTGCTGATAAATCTGGAGCCGGTGAGCGTGGAAGCCGCGGTATCATTGCAGCACTGGGGCCAG
ATGGTAAGCCCTCCCGTATCGTAGTTATCTACACGACGGGGAGTCAGGCAACTATGGATGAACGAAATAG
ACAGATCGCTGAGATAGGTGCCTCACTGATTAAGCATTGGTAACTGTCAGACCAAGTTTACTCATATATA
CTTTAGATTGATTTAAAACTTCATTTTTAATTTAAAAGGATCTAGGTGAAGATCCTTTTTGATAATCTCA
TGACCAAAATCCCTTAACGTGAGTTTTCGTTCCACTGAGCGTCAGACCCCGTAGAAAAGATCAAAGGATC
TTCTTGAGATCCTTTTTTTCTGCGCGTAATCTGCTGCTTGCAAACAAAAAAACCACCGCTACCAGCGGTG
GTTTGTTTGCCGGATCAAGAGCTACCAACTCTTTTTCCGAAGGTAACTGGCTTCAGCAGAGCGCAGATAC
CAAATACTGTTCTTCTAGTGTAGCCGTAGTTAGGCCACCACTTCAAGAACTCTGTAGCACCGCCTACATA
CCTCGCTCTGCTAATCCTGTTACCAGTGGCTGCTGCCAGTGGCGATAAGTCGTGTCTTACCGGGTTGGAC
TCAAGACGATAGTTACCGGATAAGGCGCAGCGGTCGGGCTGAACGGGGGGTTCGTGCACACAGCCCAGCT
TGGAGCGAACGACCTACACCGAACTGAGATACCTACAGCGTGAGCTATGAGAAAGCGCCACGCTTCCCGA
AGGGAGAAAGGCGGACAGGTATCCGGTAAGCGGCAGGGTCGGAACAGGAGAGCGCACGAGGGAGCTTCCA
GGGGGAAACGCCTGGTATCTTTATAGTCCTGTCGGGTTTCGCCACCTCTGACTTGAGCGTCGATTTTTGT
GATGCTCGTCAGGGGGGCGGAGCCTATGGAAAAACGCCAGCAACGCGGCCTTTTTACGGTTCCTGGCCTT
TTGCTGGCCTTTTGCTCACATGT
Features (pLannotate 1.2.2; 18 found; start..end, strand, type, name):
      1..241     +  promoter       U6 promoter: RNA polymerase III promoter for human U6 snRNA
    268..343     +  misc_RNA       gRNA scaffold: guide RNA scaffold for the Streptococcus pyogenes CRISPR/Cas9 system
    350..393     +  misc_RNA       gRNA scaffold (fragment): guide RNA scaffold for the Streptococcus pyogenes CRISPR/Cas9 system
    440..725     +  enhancer       CMV enhancer: human cytomegalovirus immediate early enhancer; contains an 18-bp deletion relative to the standard CMV enhancer
   1005..1232    +  intron         hybrid intron: hybrid between chicken β-actin (CBA) and minute virus of mice (MMV) introns (Gray et al., 2011)
   1370..2971    +  CDS            Cas9(N): N-terminal portion of Streptococcus pyogenes Cas9 (Zetsche et al., 2015)
   2972..5470    +  CDS            Cas9(C): C-terminal portion of Streptococcus pyogenes Cas9 (Zetsche et al., 2015)
   5471..5518    +  CDS            nucleoplasmin NLS: bipartite nuclear localization signal from nucleoplasmin
   5588..6292    +  CDS            mCherry: mCherry is a basic (constitutively fluorescent) red fluorescent protein published in 2004, derived from Discosoma sp.. It is reported to be a very rapidly-maturing monomer with low acid sensitivity.
   6326..6437    +  polyA_signal   bGH poly(A) signal: bovine growth hormone polyadenylation signal
   6542..6682    +  repeat_region  AAV2 ITR: inverted terminal repeat of adeno-associated virus serotype 2 inverted
   6687..6738    -  misc_feature   bom (fragment): basis of mobility region from pBR322
   6757..7212    +  rep_origin     f1 ori (sequence partly withheld): f1 bacteriophage origin of replication; arrow indicates direction of (+) strand synthesis
   7213..7262    -  misc_feature   bom (fragment): basis of mobility region from pBR322
   7364..7399    -  CDS            rop (fragment): Rop protein, which maintains plasmids at low copy number; rop
   7494..7598    +  promoter       AmpR promoter: bla
   7599..8459    +  CDS            AmpR: β-lactamase; bla; confers resistance to ampicillin, carbenicillin, and related antibiotics
   8630..9218    +  rep_origin     ori: high-copy-number ColE1/pMB1/pBR322/pUC origin of replication
