[The description below was written by a language model from this plasmid's Addgene catalogue record and pLannotate feature annotations shown in this document.]
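Description:
PX458-mcherry is an all-in-one mammalian CRISPR/Cas9 expression plasmid of about 9.3 kb, built on the PX458 backbone, in which the fluorescent reporter linked to Cas9 is mCherry. It is propagated in E. coli as a high-copy plasmid from a ColE1/pUC-type origin and selected with ampicillin through the bla (AmpR) gene. An f1 phage origin is also present. Short annotated fragments of bom and rop and a single AAV2 ITR are backbone remnants; with only one ITR annotated, the plasmid is not a functional AAV transfer vector.

The plasmid has two expression units. A human U6 RNA polymerase III promoter sits upstream of the Streptococcus pyogenes guide RNA scaffold, with a short gap between them where a targeting spacer would be inserted. The record notes that a BbsI site was silenced, presumably so that BbsI-based guide cloning remains possible, though its location is not stated. The second unit uses the Cbh promoter (CMV enhancer plus a hybrid chicken β-actin/MVM intron) to drive S. pyogenes Cas9, which pLannotate splits into N- and C-terminal portions that are contiguous. Cas9 is followed by a nucleoplasmin bipartite NLS, a 2A self-cleaving peptide, mCherry and a bGH polyadenylation signal. The catalogue fields disagree on whether the 2A element is P2A or T2A, and the feature table does not annotate it. Either way, Cas9 and mCherry are made from one transcript as separate proteins.

Red fluorescence therefore marks transfected cells expressing the nuclease, allowing them to be identified or sorted during genome editing experiments in mammalian cells.
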