Addgene plasmid #161974: PX458-mcherry
Purpose: Expresses Cas9-p2a-mcherry (BbsI site silenced) and sgRNA
Depositing lab: Joanna Wysocka. Depositing organization: Stanford University. Publication: Opposing Effects of Cohesin and Transcription on CTCF Organization Revealed by Super-resolution Imaging. Gu B, Comerci CJ, McCarthy DG, Saurabh S, Moerner WE, Wysocka J. Mol Cell. 2020 Nov 19;80(4):699-711.e7. doi: 10.1016/j.molcel.2020.10.001. Epub 2020 Oct 21. PubMed 33091336.
Backbone
  Vector backbone: PX458
  Backbone size w/o insert (bp): 4218
  Total vector size (bp): 9280
  Vector type: Mammalian Expression, CRISPR
Growth in bacteria
  Bacterial resistance: Ampicillin, 100 μg/mL
  Growth temperature: 37°C
  Growth strain: DH5alpha
  Copy number: High Copy
Gene/Insert
  Gene/Insert name: Cas9-t2a-mcherry
  Species: Streptococcus pyogene
  Insert size (bp): 5052
  Promoter: Cbh
  Cloning method: Restriction Enzyme; 5′ cloning site AgeI (not destroyed); 3′ cloning site EcoRI (not destroyed)
  Sequencing primers: 5′ AAGGGATGGTTGGTTGGTGG; 3′ GGCAAACAACAGATGGCTGG
Terms and licenses: Academic/Nonprofit Terms; Industry Terms: Not Available to Industry
How to cite: PX458-mcherry was a gift from Joanna Wysocka (Addgene plasmid # 161974 ; http://n2t.net/addgene:161974 ; RRID:Addgene_161974)
